>Addgene plasmid #128367 | pPEE27 | addgene full sequence | sequence record 254592 | Addgene NGS Result
GGTCTTCCCATACGAATGTTCCCCATACTCCCAATTGCATGGCGCTCGGCACGACTGAGCAGGGGGAAGA
AACTGTCCTTCTGCGTGCACCATGTCGCTGGATAACCCCACCCAGAAAACAAACCAATCATCTACGGTGA
CTGGATTGGGCCTCACGAAAGACGATCATACTCAGTTCTCATAGACTCATATATGCCCTTTATTATTAAA
TAACATAGATCAGTTTTCTCATGGAAATTGTTACATGAGTCACAACCTTTCCGCCCAATCTGATAACAAT
CTGTGGATCAGTTTCATGAACTTGAAATGCCAGACAGTCTGTTTCGTAGAAGGAAGCGTTCAAGTTTTGA
GGGTTTGAGGAGTTTGATGATATAGTCATTATGAGGACGAAAGGAACGACTACACTTTTTGGCCTCAGCC
ATGTTGAAACATCACAGAGATCAATGAGGAGAGATAACGCACACGATAAGGAGGCACAGGTCTTCGAAAA
ACCTTTATTTATTCACCCGTAAGATATGTCTCCCACTATCTCTCTACTGTCTACTACCCTGAGATCCAAC
ATGGGACTGTCAATCCTGCAAGATCCTGAGAAAATAAGGTCAAGCTCTTGTAACGTAGCAGCAGGTTGGG
AGGTAAAATATGTTGCCAGATGTAGGCCAAAGTAACAAACAGCCTTTACCTCATCAGCAACAAATCCATG
TAATGTGTAAACTTCTAGGGGGCATTAAGAGGCACCGCTTGAGATGTACGGCCGCTACAGGGCGCGTCAG
GTGGCACTTTTCGGGGAAATGTGCGCGGAACCCCTATTTGTTTATTTTTCTAAATACATTCAAATATGTA
TCCGCTCATGAGACAATAACCCTGATAAATGCTTCAATAATATTGAAAAAGGAAGAGTATGAGTATTCAA
CATTTCCGTGTCGCCCTTATTCCCTTTTTTGCGGCATTTTGCCTTCCTGTTTTTGCTCACCCAGAAACGC
TGGTGAAAGTAAAAGATGCTGAAGATCAGTTGGGTGCACGAGTGGGTTACATCGAACTGGATCTCAACAG
CGGTAAGATCCTTGAGAGTTTTCGCCCCGAAGAACGTTTTCCAATGATGAGCACTTTTAAAGTTCTGCTA
TGTGGCGCGGTATTATCCCGTATTGACGCCGGGCAAGAGCAACTCGGTCGCCGCATACACTATTCTCAGA
ATGACTTGGTTGAGTACTCACCAGTCACAGAAAAGCATCTTACGGATGGCATGACAGTAAGAGAATTATG
CAGTGCTGCCATAACCATGAGTGATAACACTGCGGCCAACTTACTTCTGACAACGATCGGAGGACCGAAG
GAGCTAACCGCTTTTTTGCACAACATGGGGGATCATGTAACTCGCCTTGATCGTTGGGAACCGGAGCTGA
ATGAAGCCATACCAAACGACGAGCGTGACACCACGATGCCTGTAGCAATGGCAACAACGTTGCGCAAACT
ATTAACTGGCGAACTACTTACTCTAGCTTCCCGGCAACAATTAATAGACTGGATGGAGGCGGATAAAGTT
GCAGGACCACTTCTGCGCTCGGCCCTTCCGGCTGGCTGGTTTATTGCTGATAAATCTGGAGCCGGTGAGC
GTGGGTCTCGCGGTATCATTGCAGCACTGGGGCCAGATGGTAAGCCCTCCCGTATCGTAGTTATCTACAC
GACGGGGAGTCAGGCAACTATGGATGAACGAAATAGACAGATCGCTGAGATAGGTGCCTCACTGATTAAG
CATTGGTAACTGTCAGACCAAGTTTACTCATATATACTTTAGATTGATTTAAAACTTCATTTTTAATTTA
AAAGGATCTAGGTGAAGATCCTTTTTGATAATCTCATGACCAAAATCCCTTAACGTGAGTTTTCGTTCCA
CTGAGCGTCAGACCCCGTAGAAAAGATCAAAGGATCTTCTTGAGATCCTTTTTTTCTGCGCGTAATCTGC
TGCTTGCAAACAAAAAAACCACCGCTACCAGCGGTGGTTTGTTTGCCGGATCAAGAGCTACCAACTCTTT
TTCCGAAGGTAACTGGCTTCAGCAGAGCGCAGATACCAAATACTGTTCTTCTAGTGTAGCCGTAGTTAGG
CCACCACTTCAAGAACTCTGTAGCACCGCCTACATACCTCGCTCTGCTAATCCTGTTACCAGTGGCTGCT
GCCAGTGGCGATAAGTCGTGTCTTACCGGGTTGGACTCAAGACGATAGTTACCGGATAAGGCGCAGCGGT
CGGGCTGAACGGGGGGTTCGTGCACACAGCCCAGCTTGGAGCGAACGACCTACACCGAACTGAGATACCT
ACAGCGTGAGCTATGAGAAAGCGCCACGCTTCCCGAAGGGAGAAAGGCGGACAGGTATCCGGTAAGCGGC
AGGGTCGGAACAGGAGAGCGCACGAGGGAGCTTCCAGGGGGAAACGCCTGGTATCTTTATAGTCCTGTCG
GGTTTCGCCACCTCTGACTTGAGCGTCGATTTTTGTGATGCTCGTCAGGGGGGCGGAGCCTATGGAAAAA
CGCCAGCAACGCGGCCTTTTTACGGTTCCTGGCCTTTTGCTGGCCTTTTGCTCACATGTTCTTTCCTGCG
TTATCCCCTGATTCTGTGGATAACCGTATTACCGCCTTTGAGTGAGCTGATACCGCTCGCCGCAGCCGAA
CGACCGAGCGCAGCGAGTCAGTGAGCGAGGAAGCGGAAGAGCGCCCAATACGCAAACCGCCTCTCCCCGC
GCGTTGGCCGATTCATTAATGCAGCTGGCACGACAGGTTTCCCGACTGGAAAGCGGGCAGTGAGCGCAAC
GCAATTAATGTGAGTTAGCTCACTCATTAGGCACCCCAGGCTTTACACTTTATGCTTCCGGCTCGTATGT
TGTGTGGAATTGTGAGCGGATAACAATTTCACACAGGAAACAGCTATGACCATGATTACGCCAAGCGCGC
AATTAACCCTCACTAAAGGGAACAAAAGCTGGAGCTCCACCGCGGTGGCGGCCGCTCTAGAACTAGTGGA
TCCCCCGGGCTGCAGGAATTCGATATCAAGCTTATCGATACCGTCGACCTCGAGGGGGGGCCCGGTACCC
AATTCGCCCTATAGTGAGTCGTATTACGCGCGCTCACTGGCCGTCGTTTTACAACGTCGTGACTGGGAAA
ACCCTGGCGTTACCCAACTTAATCGCCTTGCAGCACATCCCCCTTTCGCCAGCTGGCGTAATAGCGAAGA
GGCCCGCACCGATCGCCCTTCCCAACAGTTGCGCAGCCTGAATGGCGAATGGAAATTGTAAGCGTTAATA
TTTTGTTAAAATTCGCGTTAAATTTTTGTTAAATCAGCTCATTTTTTTAACCAATAGGCCGAAATCGGCA
AAATCCCTTATAAATCAAAAGAATAGACCGAGATAGGGTTGAGTCCATGGCTGCGAGGATGTGAGCTGGA
GAGCGGCGCACGGGAAGGGGAGGACTCACATAAGCATGCAGGATTCGAGTGGCATGGTGTGCACTGAGTG
TATGGTTGTCGGAGGAGAGGATGATGGTAACAACAATAGCAGCAACGTCACTCGACGCGCGTCCGGTGTG
CCACACGGGGTAACGCCGAGTCGCCGTCAGGGTCGCCGAGACCACTCTCACAGCGTCACCGTTGGCACCA
GCTCAGCTTACAGCTTCTATCCTCCGCCAGCATCCACATACATCCCCTATACCGCATCCCCCACCCACTG
CCCAAGGTGAGTCATCTTCCCGCCCCCTTCCCTTGCCCGCCACTCAGTCCTCCATCCTCCACTAATCCAC
CTTATCGCACCCACCGCCTATCGCACATCCGAGCACAATGCTGGGCCTGCCAGGGGCTGCTAGATGGTGC
TCTCCCCACGCTGATCTGCATGCCGGCCATTGGATCATGGGTGCTAGGTGCTGGGTGCTGGATGTTGGAT
GCTGGATGCTGGGTGCACGCTTGGTCATTTCCTTCCAGGATTGACGGTCGCCGAGAGGACGACGTGGCGT
TCGACAACGAGGGCCGATAGCACCGCATCGCCTCGACCTGCATCCATCTCGCCTTGTCCTTTTGGTGCAA
CAATCCATCCGTGCTGGTGCCACACGCATAGCTGGAAGAGATGGATGTGCGTTGAACAGAGCTGCCGTCA
GGACTTTTTGGTGCACGGACCCTATTGTCCTCCCCAATCTTCACCGCGTCTCCTAATATGCAGCCTCTTT
GCTAATTGTCTTTTTCCATTAGTAAACTCGCCCAACATGTCTATGGCTGCCGCCACTCTTGACGACACTG
CTTACCGATACCGTACCTCCGTCCCTGGCGACGCCGAGGCCATCGAGGCCCTTGACGGCTCCTTCACCAC
CGACACCGTCTTCCGTGTCACCGCCACCGGCGACGGCTTCACCCTTCGAGAGGTTCCTGTTGACCCTCCC
CTTACCAAGGTTTTCCCCGACGACGAGTCTGACGACGAGTCTGACGACGGCGAGGACGGCGACCCTGACT
CCCGAACTTTCGTCGCTTACGGCGACGACGGCGACCTTGCTGGCTTCGTTGTCGTCTCTTACTCCGGCTG
GAACCGTCGACTTACCGTCGAGGACATCGAGGTCGCCCCTGAGCACCGAGGCCACGGCGTCGGCCGTGCT
TTGATGGGCCTCGCTACTGAGTTCGCCCGTGAGCGAGGCGCCGGCCACCTCTGGCTTGAGGTCACCAACG
TTAACGCCCCTGCTATCCACGCTTACCGACGAATGGGCTTCACCCTCTGCGGCCTTGACACCGCCCTTTA
CGACGGCACCGCCTCTGACGGCGAGCAGGCTCTCTACATGTCCATGCCCTGCCCCTAAGAATTCGTGAAG
GCGGTAAGGGGTTAATTTTCCTTAGAGGGTGTATATATACATATTAGAGAAGTGATACAATTTTAGCACA
CTGCGAATTCGAGACAGACATCGTGTCAATCATCTTTTTTGACATTATATGCCCATTAATCTATCTACAG
ACAACAATACCATCCTTCCCACCCTCAGCAACGCCGTTGAATCCTCAGGATCTTCATGGCTCCTTGTCTC
TGAAACCAGGAAGCTAGTTTCTACATCTCTTCCGTGTTAATACAGATAAACCGCCCGAATAGGTTGGGAG
GAAATTTCAGAGGCTTATGTTGGTATCGGCTGACGTTGAGCTGGAAAAGAAAACATAGCTCAAATTACGA
TACTACAGTAATGCGAGAATAATACTTCATGATGACAAGCCGCTGCTGCACTAGCAGTGCGTAAACTGCC
TGCCTCATCACCAGCTGCATCGATCTCTCATGAGTCATGACTGACCCAGCGCTTCATGAAACGGCTTCTC
CGTGCTGACGGCATCCACCTGTACAGGCTGCCACGCAGCAGCATTTTATTCCGTTATAAGCACTCTTTTC
AATCCCTCTTCATCCGTCACCGCTGCTCAATTTCAGCTCAAGATCGGTCCCATCCAGTACTGGCCACATG
TTGAGTGACGAACTCCCAGCCCCTGATTCACGATGCGGGTAGCTTTGTTCTTGATGCTTGAGACCCTTTG
GCAGGTGCCCGTCACTCTTCAGCTCTTGCGCTGATAAGTTTCATTTGTGAACCAAGAAGAAGAGTTCTAC
CATTTGCAGTGCGTATTTATGAGAAGAAGCTGGTGGCCGTGTGGTGCACTTGCTGGCTATTGCCGGCTTG
TTGCAGATAAAGCCACAAGTAAGAAAGATGGAGCCACCATGGCTGCATCCCGATTGTCTGTGGCGGTAAG
CCATTGATGGGATGGAGATAGCACCTCACGGCTGTGAACGATCGACGGATGACAAGACGGAACTCCTCTT
GCAGAAAGTGCGTGACGAGTACTCGAATACTGTTAATTAACACAAGTATCGTGGCGCGCC
Features (pLannotate 1.2.2; 14 found; start..end, strand, type, name):
    751..767     -  rep_origin     f1 ori (fragment): f1 bacteriophage origin of replication; arrow indicates direction of (+) strand synthesis
    794..898     +  promoter       AmpR promoter: bla
    899..1759    +  CDS            AmpR: β-lactamase; bla; confers resistance to ampicillin, carbenicillin, and related antibiotics
   1930..2518    +  rep_origin     ori: high-copy-number ColE1/pMB1/pBR322/pUC origin of replication
   2701..2793    +  CDS            lacI (fragment): lac repressor; lacI; The lac repressor binds to the lac operator to inhibit transcription in E. coli. This inhibition can be relieved by adding lactose or isopropyl-β-D-thiogalactopyranoside (IPTG).
   2806..2827    +  protein_bind   CAP binding site: CAP binding activates transcription in the presence of cAMP. E. coli catabolite activator protein
   2842..2872    +  promoter       lac promoter: promoter for the E. coli lac operon
   2880..2896    +  protein_bind   lac operator: The lac repressor binds to the lac operator to inhibit transcription in E. coli. This inhibition can be relieved by adding lactose or isopropyl-β-D-thiogalactopyranoside (IPTG). lac repressor encoded by lacI
   2941..2959    +  promoter       T3 promoter: promoter for bacteriophage T3 RNA polymerase
   2972..3079    +  misc_feature   MCS: pBluescript multiple cloning site
   3088..3106    -  promoter       T7 promoter: promoter for bacteriophage T7 RNA polymerase
   3114..3269    +  CDS            lacZα (fragment): LacZα fragment of β-galactosidase; lacZ fragment
   3273..3404    -  rep_origin     M13 ori (fragment): M13 bacteriophage origin of replication; arrow indicates direction of (+) strand synthesis
   4267..4815    +  CDS            sta: STA_STRLA - Experimental evidence at protein level: Swiss-Prot protein existence level 1. Involved in resistance to streptothricin, a broad-spectrum antibiotic produced by streptomycetes. Detoxifies streptothricin via acetylation of the beta amino group of the first beta-lysyl moiety of streptothricin. From Streptomyces lavendulae.
