[The description below was written by a language model from this plasmid's Addgene catalogue record and pLannotate feature annotations shown in this document.]
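Description:
pPEE27 is an empty-backbone integrative vector for genetic complementation in the fungal pathogen Cryptococcus neoformans, built on pBluescript II SK(-). In E. coli it is maintained as a high-copy plasmid through the ColE1/pUC-type origin and selected with ampicillin via the bla gene. The Safe Haven and marker fragments were introduced by Gibson assembly in place of the f1 phage origin. Consistent with this, the feature table shows only short residual f1/M13 origin fragments flanking the inserted region. The pBluescript cloning region is left intact, with the lac promoter and operator, lacZα, the multiple cloning site and the flanking T3 and T7 promoters, so blue/white screening still works when a gene of interest is subcloned into the standard polylinker.

The fungal-specific payload has two parts. The first is a nourseothricin resistance (NAT) cassette recorded as driven by the ACT1 promoter. Its coding sequence is annotated as a streptothricin acetyltransferase matching the Streptomyces lavendulae protein, which detoxifies the drug by acetylation. The promoter itself and any terminator are not annotated in the feature table. The second is the Safe Haven Site 3 sequence, a small gene-free intergenic region between CNAG_02589 and CNAG_02588, which provides homology for targeted integration into the C. neoformans genome by homologous recombination. This region is also not annotated. A linker carrying sites for the rare cutters BaeI, AscI and PacI allows the plasmid to be linearised before biolistic transformation. The intended use is to place complementing or other constructs at a defined, neutral genomic locus under nourseothricin selection, avoiding disruption of neighbouring genes.
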