Addgene plasmid #128367: pPEE27
Purpose: (Empty Backbone) Complementation in Cryptococcus neoformans. Targets DNA constructs to a Safe Haven Site 3, a small gene-free region. Contains the nourseothricin resistance marker (NAT)
Depositing lab: James Fraser. Depositing organization: University of Queensland. Publication: amdS as a dominant recyclable marker in Cryptococcus neoformans. Erpf PE, Stephenson CJ, Fraser JA. Fungal Genet Biol. 2019 Jun 17;131:103241. doi: 10.1016/j.fgb.2019.103241. PubMed 31220607.
Backbone
  Vector backbone: pBlueScript II SK(-)
  Backbone manufacturer: Stratagene
  Vector type: Unspecified
  Selectable markers: Nourseothricin
Growth in bacteria
  Bacterial resistance: Ampicillin, 100 μg/mL
  Growth temperature: 37°C
  Growth strain: DH5alpha
  Copy number: High Copy
Gene/Insert
  Gene/Insert name: Noureothricin (NAT)
  Species: Synthetic
  Promoter: ACT1
  Cloning method: Gibson Cloning
Terms and licenses: Academic/Nonprofit Terms; Industry Terms: Not Available to Industry
Depositor comments: Contains the Safe Haven Site 3 sequence (CNAG_02589 - CNAG_02588) in the backbone of pBluescript II SK- to enable integration into the C. neoformans genome via homologous recombination, in addition to a linker sequence containing multiple rare-cutting restriction enzyme cut sites to facilitate linearization prior to biolistic transformation. Importantly, as the Safe Haven and marker fragments were inserted into the pBluescript II SK- backbone in place of the f1 origin of replication, each plasmid still retains the original multicloning site and blue/white screening capabilities. Linearization of the safe haven constructs is made possible by the inclusion of a linker containing cut sites for three rare cutting restriction enzymes, BaeI, AscI and PacI. To use the vectors, the gene of interest is subcloned into the standard pBluescript II SK- multicloning site.
How to cite: pPEE27 was a gift from James Fraser (Addgene plasmid # 128367 ; http://n2t.net/addgene:128367 ; RRID:Addgene_128367)
